Addgene plasmid #89722: pX335A_hCas9(D10A)_IRF8gRNA4
Purpose: Knockout IRF8 in human cells
Depositing lab: Martin Zenke. Depositing organization: Rheinisch-Westfaelische Technische Hochschule Aachen (RWTH Aachen). Publication: Modelling IRF8 Deficient Human Hematopoiesis and Dendritic Cell Development with Engineered iPS Cells. Sontag S, Forster M, Qin J, Wanek P, Mitzka S, Schuler HM, Koschmieder S, Rose-John S, Sere K, Zenke M. Stem Cells. 2017 Jan 16. doi: 10.1002/stem.2565. PubMed 28090699.
Backbone
  Vector backbone: pX335-U6-Chimeric_BB-CBh-hSpCas9n(D10A)
  Backbone manufacturer: Feng Zhang lab, modified by Boris Greber lab
  Backbone size w/o insert (bp): 10827
  Total vector size (bp): 10829
  Modifications to backbone: 1. Puromycin resistance-2A-GFP cassette (previously introduced by Boris Greber lab) 2. IRF8 gRNA4
  Vector type: Mammalian Expression, CRISPR
  Selectable markers: Puromycin
Growth in bacteria
  Bacterial resistance: Ampicillin, 100 μg/mL
  Growth temperature: 37°C
  Growth strain: DH5alpha
  Copy number: High Copy
Gene/Insert
  Gene/Insert name: IRF8 gRNA4
  gRNA/shRNA sequence: human IRF8 locus (Intron 2 - Exon 3 boundary)
  Species: H. sapiens (human)
  GenBank ID: 3394
  Entrez Gene: IRF8 (a.k.a. H-ICSBP, ICSBP, ICSBP1, IMD32A, IMD32B, IRF-8)
  Promoter: U6
  Cloning method: Restriction Enzyme; 5′ cloning site BbsI (destroyed during cloning); 3′ cloning site BbsI (destroyed during cloning)
  Sequencing primers: 5′ actatcatatgcttaccgtaac; 3′ aacgccaatagggactttcc
Terms and licenses: Academic/Nonprofit Terms; Industry Terms: Not Available to Industry
Depositor comments: Original vector from Feng Zhang lab (pX335-U6-Chimeric_BB-CBh-hSpCas9n(D10A), Plasmid #42335) was modified from Boris Greber lab with a Puromycin resistance-2A-GFP cassette (Zhang M, D'Aniello C, Verkerk AO et al. Recessive cardiac phenotypes in induced pluripotent stem cell models of Jervell and Lange-Nielsen syndrome: disease mechanisms and pharmacological rescue. Proc Natl Acad Sci USA 2014;111:E5383-E5392.). This backbone was used for IRF8 gRNA cloning.
How to cite: pX335A_hCas9(D10A)_IRF8gRNA4 was a gift from Martin Zenke (Addgene plasmid # 89722 ; http://n2t.net/addgene:89722 ; RRID:Addgene_89722)
