[The description below was written by a language model from this plasmid's Addgene catalogue record and pLannotate feature annotations shown in this document.]
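Description:
pX335A_hCas9(D10A)_IRF8gRNA4 is a 10.8 kb mammalian CRISPR expression plasmid built on the pX335-U6-Chimeric_BB-CBh-hSpCas9n(D10A) backbone, in a version that had previously been modified to carry a puromycin resistance/GFP cassette. It is propagated in E. coli as a high-copy plasmid through a ColE1/pUC-type origin with ampicillin selection (AmpR). An M13/f1-type phage origin and a single AAV2 ITR remnant are also annotated.

The plasmid carries three functional units. A human U6 RNA polymerase III promoter drives a guide RNA made up of an IRF8-specific spacer, cloned into the BbsI sites (destroyed in the process), fused to the S. pyogenes gRNA scaffold. The guide targets the intron 2–exon 3 boundary of the human IRF8 locus. Downstream, the CBh hybrid promoter (CMV enhancer, chicken β-actin promoter and hybrid intron) expresses the humanised SpCas9 D10A nickase, followed by a bGH polyadenylation signal. The annotation splits this reading frame into overlapping N- and C-terminal Cas9 matches and detects a short epitope-tag fragment upstream. A separate cassette uses an EF-1α core promoter with an HTLV-1 LTR fragment to express a CopGFP-type green fluorescent protein and puromycin N-acetyltransferase, described by the depositor as joined by a 2A sequence. It ends with a WPRE fragment and an SV40 poly(A) signal, and allows drug selection or fluorescence-based enrichment of transfected cells.

Because the D10A nickase cuts only one DNA strand, such plasmids are generally used with a second guide on the opposite strand to make offset nicks, although the record does not name a partner construct. The stated purpose is IRF8 knockout in human cells, and the associated publication concerns engineered iPS cells used to model IRF8-deficient hematopoiesis and dendritic cell development.
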