Features (pLannotate 1.2.2; 24 found; start..end, strand, type, name):
      1..241     +  promoter       U6 promoter: RNA polymerase III promoter for human U6 snRNA
    270..345     +  misc_RNA       gRNA scaffold: guide RNA scaffold for the Streptococcus pyogenes CRISPR/Cas9 system
    352..395     +  misc_RNA       gRNA scaffold (fragment): guide RNA scaffold for the Streptococcus pyogenes CRISPR/Cas9 system
    442..727     +  enhancer       CMV enhancer: human cytomegalovirus immediate early enhancer; contains an 18-bp deletion relative to the standard CMV enhancer
    729..1006    +  promoter       chicken β-actin promoter: No description available
   1007..1235    +  intron         hybrid intron: hybrid between chicken β-actin (CBA) and minute virus of mice (MMV) introns (Gray et al., 2011)
   1256..1283    +  CDS            3xHA (fragment): three tandem HA epitope tags
   1316..3031    +  CDS            Cas9(N): N-terminal portion of Streptococcus pyogenes Cas9 (Zetsche et al., 2015)
   2918..5416    +  CDS            Cas9(C): C-terminal portion of Streptococcus pyogenes Cas9 (Zetsche et al., 2015)
   5483..5594    +  polyA_signal   bGH poly(A) signal: bovine growth hormone polyadenylation signal
   5699..5839    +  repeat_region  AAV2 ITR: inverted terminal repeat of adeno-associated virus serotype 2 inverted
   5984..6195    +  promoter       EF-1α core promoter: core promoter for human elongation factor EF-1α
   6208..6476    +  LTR            5' LTR (truncated): truncated 5' long terminal repeat (LTR) from human T-cell leukemia virus (HTLV) type 1
   6533..7197    +  CDS            CopGFP (fragment): green fluorescent protein 2 from Pontellina plumata, also known as ppluGFP2 (Shagin et al., 2004)
   7321..7920    +  CDS            PuroR: puromycin N-acetyltransferase; pac from Streptomyces alboniger; confers resistance to puromycin
   7921..8027    +  misc_feature   WPRE (fragment): woodchuck hepatitis virus posttranscriptional regulatory element
   8036..8157    +  polyA_signal   SV40 poly(A) signal: SV40 polyadenylation signal
   8237..8288    -  misc_feature   bom (fragment): basis of mobility region from pBR322
   8307..8687    +  rep_origin     M13 ori (sequence partly withheld): M13 bacteriophage origin of replication; arrow indicates direction of (+) strand synthesis
   8763..8812    -  misc_feature   bom (fragment): basis of mobility region from pBR322
   8914..8949    -  CDS            rop (fragment): Rop protein, which maintains plasmids at low copy number; rop
   9044..9148    +  promoter       AmpR promoter: bla
   9149..10009   +  CDS            AmpR: β-lactamase; bla; confers resistance to ampicillin, carbenicillin, and related antibiotics
  10180..10768   +  rep_origin     ori: high-copy-number ColE1/pMB1/pBR322/pUC origin of replication
>Addgene plasmid #89722 | pX335A_hCas9(D10A)_IRF8gRNA4 | depositor full sequence | sequence record 176215 | pX335A_hCas9(D10A)_IRF8gRNA4 sequence 10829 bps
GAGGGCCTATTTCCCATGATTCCTTCATATTTGCATATACGATACAAGGCTGTTAGAGAGATAATTGGAA
TTAATTTGACTGTAAACACAAAGATATTAGTACAAAATACGTGACGTAGAAAGTAATAATTTCTTGGGTA
GTTTGCAGTTTTAAAATTATGTTTTAAAATGGACTATCATATGCTTACCGTAACTTGAAAGTATTTCGAT
TTCTTGGCTTTATATATCTTGTGGAAAGGACGAAACACCGAATAAGAGCCCAGATTTTGGTTTTAGAGCT
AGAAATAGCAAGTTAAAATAAGGCTAGTCCGTTATCAACTTGAAAAAGTGGCACCGAGTCGGTGCTTTTT
TGTTTTAGAGCTAGAAATAGCAAGTTAAAATAAGGCTAGTCCGTTTTTAGCGCGTGCGCCAATTCTGCAG
ACAAATGGCTCTAGAGGTACCCGTTACATAACTTACGGTAAATGGCCCGCCTGGCTGACCGCCCAACGAC
CCCCGCCCATTGACGTCAATAGTAACGCCAATAGGGACTTTCCATTGACGTCAATGGGTGGAGTATTTAC
GGTAAACTGCCCACTTGGCAGTACATCAAGTGTATCATATGCCAAGTACGCCCCCTATTGACGTCAATGA
CGGTAAATGGCCCGCCTGGCATTGTGCCCAGTACATGACCTTATGGGACTTTCCTACTTGGCAGTACATC
TACGTATTAGTCATCGCTATTACCATGGTCGAGGTGAGCCCCACGTTCTGCTTCACTCTCCCCATCTCCC
CCCCCTCCCCACCCCCAATTTTGTATTTATTTATTTTTTAATTATTTTGTGCAGCGATGGGGGCGGGGGG
GGGGGGGGGGCGCGCGCCAGGCGGGGCGGGGCGGGGCGAGGGGCGGGGCGGGGCGAGGCGGAGAGGTGCG
GCGGCAGCCAATCAGAGCGGCGCGCTCCGAAAGTTTCCTTTTATGGCGAGGCGGCGGCGGCGGCGGCCCT
ATAAAAAGCGAAGCGCGCGGCGGGCGGGAGTCGCTGCGACGCTGCCTTCGCCCCGTGCCCCGCTCCGCCG
CCGCCTCGCGCCGCCCGCCCCGGCTCTGACTGACCGCGTTACTCCCACAGGTGAGCGGGCGGGACGGCCC
TTCTCCTCCGGGCTGTAATTAGCTGAGCAAGAGGTAAGGGTTTAAGGGATGGTTGGTTGGTGGGGTATTA
ATGTTTAATTACCTGGAGCACCTGCCTGAAATCACTTTTTTTCAGGTTGGACCGGTGCCACCATGTACCC
ATACGATGTTCCAGATTACGCTTCGCCGAAGAAAAAGCGCAAGGTCGAAGCGTCCGACAAGAAGTACAGC
ATCGGCCTGGCCATCGGCACCAACTCTGTGGGCTGGGCCGTGATCACCGACGAGTACAAGGTGCCCAGCA
AGAAATTCAAGGTGCTGGGCAACACCGACCGGCACAGCATCAAGAAGAACCTGATCGGAGCCCTGCTGTT
CGACAGCGGCGAAACAGCCGAGGCCACCCGGCTGAAGAGAACCGCCAGAAGAAGATACACCAGACGGAAG
AACCGGATCTGCTATCTGCAAGAGATCTTCAGCAACGAGATGGCCAAGGTGGACGACAGCTTCTTCCACA
GACTGGAAGAGTCCTTCCTGGTGGAAGAGGATAAGAAGCACGAGCGGCACCCCATCTTCGGCAACATCGT
GGACGAGGTGGCCTACCACGAGAAGTACCCCACCATCTACCACCTGAGAAAGAAACTGGTGGACAGCACC
GACAAGGCCGACCTGCGGCTGATCTATCTGGCCCTGGCCCACATGATCAAGTTCCGGGGCCACTTCCTGA
TCGAGGGCGACCTGAACCCCGACAACAGCGACGTGGACAAGCTGTTCATCCAGCTGGTGCAGACCTACAA
CCAGCTGTTCGAGGAAAACCCCATCAACGCCAGCGGCGTGGACGCCAAGGCCATCCTGTCTGCCAGACTG
AGCAAGAGCAGACGGCTGGAAAATCTGATCGCCCAGCTGCCCGGCGAGAAGAAGAATGGCCTGTTCGGCA
ACCTGATTGCCCTGAGCCTGGGCCTGACCCCCAACTTCAAGAGCAACTTCGACCTGGCCGAGGATGCCAA
ACTGCAGCTGAGCAAGGACACCTACGACGACGACCTGGACAACCTGCTGGCCCAGATCGGCGACCAGTAC
GCCGACCTGTTTCTGGCCGCCAAGAACCTGTCCGACGCCATCCTGCTGAGCGACATCCTGAGAGTGAACA
CCGAGATCACCAAGGCCCCCCTGAGCGCCTCTATGATCAAGAGATACGACGAGCACCACCAGGACCTGAC
CCTGCTGAAAGCTCTCGTGCGGCAGCAGCTGCCTGAGAAGTACAAAGAGATTTTCTTCGACCAGAGCAAG
AACGGCTACGCCGGCTACATTGACGGCGGAGCCAGCCAGGAAGAGTTCTACAAGTTCATCAAGCCCATCC
TGGAAAAGATGGACGGCACCGAGGAACTGCTCGTGAAGCTGAACAGAGAGGACCTGCTGCGGAAGCAGCG
GACCTTCGACAACGGCAGCATCCCCCACCAGATCCACCTGGGAGAGCTGCACGCCATTCTGCGGCGGCAG
GAAGATTTTTACCCATTCCTGAAGGACAACCGGGAAAAGATCGAGAAGATCCTGACCTTCCGCATCCCCT
ACTACGTGGGCCCTCTGGCCAGGGGAAACAGCAGATTCGCCTGGATGACCAGAAAGAGCGAGGAAACCAT
CACCCCCTGGAACTTCGAGGAAGTGGTGGACAAGGGCGCTTCCGCCCAGAGCTTCATCGAGCGGATGACC
AACTTCGATAAGAACCTGCCCAACGAGAAGGTGCTGCCCAAGCACAGCCTGCTGTACGAGTACTTCACCG
TGTATAACGAGCTGACCAAAGTGAAATACGTGACCGAGGGAATGAGAAAGCCCGCCTTCCTGAGCGGCGA
GCAGAAAAAGGCCATCGTGGACCTGCTGTTCAAGACCAACCGGAAAGTGACCGTGAAGCAGCTGAAAGAG
GACTACTTCAAGAAAATCGAGTGCTTCGACTCCGTGGAAATCTCCGGCGTGGAAGATCGGTTCAACGCCT
CCCTGGGCACATACCACGATCTGCTGAAAATTATCAAGGACAAGGACTTCCTGGACAATGAGGAAAACGA
GGACATTCTGGAAGATATCGTGCTGACCCTGACACTGTTTGAGGACAGAGAGATGATCGAGGAACGGCTG
AAAACCTATGCCCACCTGTTCGACGACAAAGTGATGAAGCAGCTGAAGCGGCGGAGATACACCGGCTGGG
GCAGGCTGAGCCGGAAGCTGATCAACGGCATCCGGGACAAGCAGTCCGGCAAGACAATCCTGGATTTCCT
GAAGTCCGACGGCTTCGCCAACAGAAACTTCATGCAGCTGATCCACGACGACAGCCTGACCTTTAAAGAG
GACATCCAGAAAGCCCAGGTGTCCGGCCAGGGCGATAGCCTGCACGAGCACATTGCCAATCTGGCCGGCA
GCCCCGCCATTAAGAAGGGCATCCTGCAGACAGTGAAGGTGGTGGACGAGCTCGTGAAAGTGATGGGCCG
GCACAAGCCCGAGAACATCGTGATCGAAATGGCCAGAGAGAACCAGACCACCCAGAAGGGACAGAAGAAC
AGCCGCGAGAGAATGAAGCGGATCGAAGAGGGCATCAAAGAGCTGGGCAGCCAGATCCTGAAAGAACACC
CCGTGGAAAACACCCAGCTGCAGAACGAGAAGCTGTACCTGTACTACCTGCAGAATGGGCGGGATATGTA
CGTGGACCAGGAACTGGACATCAACCGGCTGTCCGACTACGATGTGGACCATATCGTGCCTCAGAGCTTT
CTGAAGGACGACTCCATCGACAACAAGGTGCTGACCAGAAGCGACAAGAACCGGGGCAAGAGCGACAACG
TGCCCTCCGAAGAGGTCGTGAAGAAGATGAAGAACTACTGGCGGCAGCTGCTGAACGCCAAGCTGATTAC
CCAGAGAAAGTTCGACAATCTGACCAAGGCCGAGAGAGGCGGCCTGAGCGAACTGGATAAGGCCGGCTTC
ATCAAGAGACAGCTGGTGGAAACCCGGCAGATCACAAAGCACGTGGCACAGATCCTGGACTCCCGGATGA
ACACTAAGTACGACGAGAATGACAAGCTGATCCGGGAAGTGAAAGTGATCACCCTGAAGTCCAAGCTGGT
GTCCGATTTCCGGAAGGATTTCCAGTTTTACAAAGTGCGCGAGATCAACAACTACCACCACGCCCACGAC
GCCTACCTGAACGCCGTCGTGGGAACCGCCCTGATCAAAAAGTACCCTAAGCTGGAAAGCGAGTTCGTGT
ACGGCGACTACAAGGTGTACGACGTGCGGAAGATGATCGCCAAGAGCGAGCAGGAAATCGGCAAGGCTAC
CGCCAAGTACTTCTTCTACAGCAACATCATGAACTTTTTCAAGACCGAGATTACCCTGGCCAACGGCGAG
ATCCGGAAGCGGCCTCTGATCGAGACAAACGGCGAAACCGGGGAGATCGTGTGGGATAAGGGCCGGGATT
TTGCCACCGTGCGGAAAGTGCTGAGCATGCCCCAAGTGAATATCGTGAAAAAGACCGAGGTGCAGACAGG
CGGCTTCAGCAAAGAGTCTATCCTGCCCAAGAGGAACAGCGATAAGCTGATCGCCAGAAAGAAGGACTGG
GACCCTAAGAAGTACGGCGGCTTCGACAGCCCCACCGTGGCCTATTCTGTGCTGGTGGTGGCCAAAGTGG
AAAAGGGCAAGTCCAAGAAACTGAAGAGTGTGAAAGAGCTGCTGGGGATCACCATCATGGAAAGAAGCAG
CTTCGAGAAGAATCCCATCGACTTTCTGGAAGCCAAGGGCTACAAAGAAGTGAAAAAGGACCTGATCATC
AAGCTGCCTAAGTACTCCCTGTTCGAGCTGGAAAACGGCCGGAAGAGAATGCTGGCCTCTGCCGGCGAAC
TGCAGAAGGGAAACGAACTGGCCCTGCCCTCCAAATATGTGAACTTCCTGTACCTGGCCAGCCACTATGA
GAAGCTGAAGGGCTCCCCCGAGGATAATGAGCAGAAACAGCTGTTTGTGGAACAGCACAAGCACTACCTG
GACGAGATCATCGAGCAGATCAGCGAGTTCTCCAAGAGAGTGATCCTGGCCGACGCTAATCTGGACAAAG
TGCTGTCCGCCTACAACAAGCACCGGGATAAGCCCATCAGAGAGCAGGCCGAGAATATCATCCACCTGTT
TACCCTGACCAATCTGGGAGCCCCTGCCGCCTTCAAGTACTTTGACACCACCATCGACCGGAAGAGGTAC
ACCAGCACCAAAGAGGTGCTGGACGCCACCCTGATCCACCAGAGCATCACCGGCCTGTACGAGACACGGA
TCGACCTGTCTCAGCTGGGAGGCGACAGCCCCAAGAAGAAGAGAAAGGTGGAGGCCAGCTAAGAATTCCT
AGAGCTCGCTGATCAGCCTCGACTGTGCCTTCTAGTTGCCAGCCATCTGTTGTTTGCCCCTCCCCCGTGC
CTTCCTTGACCCTGGAAGGTGCCACTCCCACTGTCCTTTCCTAATAAAATGAGGAAATTGCATCGCATTG
TCTGAGTAGGTGTCATTCTATTCTGGGGGGTGGGGTGGGGCAGGACAGCAAGGGGGAGGATTGGGAAGAG
AATAGCAGGCATGCTGGGGAGCGGCCGCAGGAACCCCTAGTGATGGAGTTGGCCACTCCCTCTCTGCGCG
CTCGCTCGCTCACTGAGGCCGGGCGACCAAAGGTCGCCCGACGCCCGGGCTTTGCCCGGGCGGCCTCAGT
GAGCGAGCGAGCGCGCAGCTGCCTGCAGGAAAGAGCCCACAACCCCTCACTTGGTGGGCCAGTCCTCTGA
TAGACTGTGTCCCCTGGATACCCGTATTCTAGAGCTAGCGAATTCGAATTTAAATCGGATCCGCGGCCGC
GAAGGATCTGCGATCGCTCCGGTGCCCGTCAGTGGGCAGAGCGCACATCGCCCACAGTCCCCGAGAAGTT
GGGGGGAGGGGTCGGCAATTGAACGGGTGCCTAGAGAAGGTGGCGCGGGGTAAACTGGGAAAGTGATGTC
GTGTACTGGCTCCGCCTTTTTCCCGAGGGTGGGGGAGAACCGTATATAAGTGCAGTAGTCGCCGTGAACG
TTCTTTTTCGCAACGGGTTTGCCGCCAGAACACAGCTGAAGCTTCGAGGGGCTCGCATCTCTCCTTCACG
CGCCCGCCGCCCTACCTGAGGCCGCCATCCACGCCGGTTGAGTCGCGTTCTGCCGCCTCCCGCCTGTGGT
GCCTCCTGAACTGCGTCCGCCGTCTAGGTAAGTTTAAAGCTCAGGTCGAGACCGGGCCTTTGTCCGGCGC
TCCCTTGGAGCCTACCTAGACTCAGCCGGCTCTCCACGCTTTGCCTGACCCTGCTTGCTCAACTCTACGT
CTTTGTTTCGTTTTCTGTTCTGCGCCGTTACAGATCCAAGCTGTGACCGGCGCCTACGCTAGACGCCACC
ATGGAGAGCGACGAGAGCGGCCTGCCCGCCATGGAGATCGAGTGCCGCATCACCGGCACCCTGAACGGCG
TGGAGTTCGAGCTGGTGGGCGGCGGAGAGGGCACCCCCAAGCAGGGCCGCATGACCAACAAGATGAAGAG
CACCAAAGGCGCCCTGACCTTCAGCCCCTACCTGCTGAGCCACGTGATGGGCTACGGCTTCTACCACTTC
GGCACCTACCCCAGCGGCTACGAGAACCCCTTCCTGCACGCCATCAACAACGGCGGCTACACCAACACCC
GCATCGAGAAGTACGAGGACGGCGGCGTGCTGCACGTGAGCTTCAGCTACCGCTACGAGGCCGGCCGCGT
GATCGGCGACTTCAAGGTGGTGGGCACCGGCTTCCCCGAGGACAGCGTGATCTTCACCGACAAGATCATC
CGCAGCAACGCCACCGTGGAGCACCTGCACCCCATGGGCGATAACGTGCTGGTGGGCAGCTTCGCCCGCA
CCTTCAGCCTGCGCGACGGCGGCTACTACAGCTTCGTGGTGGACAGCCACATGCACTTCAAGAGCGCCAT
CCACCCCAGCATCCTGCAGAACGGGGGCCCCATGTTCGCCTTCCGCCGCGTGGAGGAGCTGCACAGCAAC
ACCGAGCTGGGCATCGTGGAGTACCAGCACGCCTTCAAGACCCCCATCGCCTTCGCCAGATCCCGCGCTC
AGTCGTCCAATTCTGCCGTGGACGGCACCGCCGGACCCGGCTCCACCGGATCTCGCGAGGGCAGAGGAAG
TCTTCTAACATGCGGTGACGTGGAGGAGAATCCCGGCCCTATGACCGAGTACAAGCCCACGGTGCGCCTC
GCCACCCGCGACGACGTCCCCAGGGCCGTACGCACCCTCGCCGCCGCGTTCGCCGACTACCCCGCCACGC
GCCACACCGTCGATCCGGACCGCCACATCGAGCGGGTCACCGAGCTGCAAGAACTCTTCCTCACGCGCGT
CGGGCTCGACATCGGCAAGGTGTGGGTCGCGGACGACGGCGCCGCGGTGGCGGTCTGGACCACGCCGGAG
AGCGTCGAAGCGGGGGCGGTGTTCGCCGAGATCGGCCCGCGCATGGCCGAGTTGAGCGGTTCCCGGCTGG
CCGCGCAGCAACAGATGGAAGGCCTCCTGGCGCCGCACCGGCCCAAGGAGCCCGCGTGGTTCCTGGCCAC
CGTCGGCGTCTCGCCCGACCACCAGGGCAAGGGTCTGGGCAGCGCCGTCGTGCTCCCCGGAGTGGAGGCG
GCCGAGCGCGCCGGGGTGCCCGCCTTCCTGGAGACCTCCGCGCCCCGCAACCTCCCCTTCTACGAGCGGC
TCGGCTTCACCGTCACCGCCGACGTCGAGGTGCCCGAAGGACCGCGCACCTGGTGCATGACCCGCAAGCC
CGGTGCCTGAAATCAACCTCTGGATTACAAAATTTGTGAAAGATTGACTGGTATTCTTAACTATGTTGCT
CCTTTTACGCTATGTGGATACGCTGCTTTAATGCCTTTGTATCATGCGTTAACTAAACTTGTTTATTGCA
GCTTATAATGGTTACAAATAAAGCAATAGCATCACAAATTTCACAAATAAAGCATTTTTTTCACTGCATT
CTAGTTGTGGTTTGTCCAAACTCATCAATGTATCTTATCATGTCTGGAATTGACTCAAATGATGTCAATT
AGTCTATCAGAAGCTATCTGGTCTCCCTTCCGGGCCTGCAGGGGCGCCTGATGCGGTATTTTCTCCTTAC
GCATCTGTGCGGTATTTCACACCGCATA
[142 nt withheld, positions 8289-8430]
C
[141 nt withheld, positions 8432-8572]
CCTTTGACGTTGGAGTCCACGTTCTTT
[37 nt withheld, positions 8600-8636]
ACCCTATCTCGGGCTATTCTTTTGATTTATAAGGGATTTTGCCGATTTCGGCCTATTGGTTAAAAAATGA
GCTGATTTAACAAAAATTTAACGCGAATTTTAACAAAATATTAACGTTTACAATTTTATGGTGCACTCTC
AGTACAATCTGCTCTGATGCCGCATAGTTAAGCCAGCCCCGACACCCGCCAACACCCGCTGACGCGCCCT
GACGGGCTTGTCTGCTCCCGGCATCCGCTTACAGACAAGCTGTGACCGTCTCCGGGAGCTGCATGTGTCA
GAGGTTTTCACCGTCATCACCGAAACGCGCGAGACGAAAGGGCCTCGTGATACGCCTATTTTTATAGGTT
AATGTCATGATAATAATGGTTTCTTAGACGTCAGGTGGCACTTTTCGGGGAAATGTGCGCGGAACCCCTA
TTTGTTTATTTTTCTAAATACATTCAAATATGTATCCGCTCATGAGACAATAACCCTGATAAATGCTTCA
ATAATATTGAAAAAGGAAGAGTATGAGTATTCAACATTTCCGTGTCGCCCTTATTCCCTTTTTTGCGGCA
TTTTGCCTTCCTGTTTTTGCTCACCCAGAAACGCTGGTGAAAGTAAAAGATGCTGAAGATCAGTTGGGTG
CACGAGTGGGTTACATCGAACTGGATCTCAACAGCGGTAAGATCCTTGAGAGTTTTCGCCCCGAAGAACG
TTTTCCAATGATGAGCACTTTTAAAGTTCTGCTATGTGGCGCGGTATTATCCCGTATTGACGCCGGGCAA
GAGCAACTCGGTCGCCGCATACACTATTCTCAGAATGACTTGGTTGAGTACTCACCAGTCACAGAAAAGC
ATCTTACGGATGGCATGACAGTAAGAGAATTATGCAGTGCTGCCATAACCATGAGTGATAACACTGCGGC
CAACTTACTTCTGACAACGATCGGAGGACCGAAGGAGCTAACCGCTTTTTTGCACAACATGGGGGATCAT
GTAACTCGCCTTGATCGTTGGGAACCGGAGCTGAATGAAGCCATACCAAACGACGAGCGTGACACCACGA
TGCCTGTAGCAATGGCAACAACGTTGCGCAAACTATTAACTGGCGAACTACTTACTCTAGCTTCCCGGCA
ACAATTAATAGACTGGATGGAGGCGGATAAAGTTGCAGGACCACTTCTGCGCTCGGCCCTTCCGGCTGGC
TGGTTTATTGCTGATAAATCTGGAGCCGGTGAGCGTGGAAGCCGCGGTATCATTGCAGCACTGGGGCCAG
ATGGTAAGCCCTCCCGTATCGTAGTTATCTACACGACGGGGAGTCAGGCAACTATGGATGAACGAAATAG
ACAGATCGCTGAGATAGGTGCCTCACTGATTAAGCATTGGTAACTGTCAGACCAAGTTTACTCATATATA
CTTTAGATTGATTTAAAACTTCATTTTTAATTTAAAAGGATCTAGGTGAAGATCCTTTTTGATAATCTCA
TGACCAAAATCCCTTAACGTGAGTTTTCGTTCCACTGAGCGTCAGACCCCGTAGAAAAGATCAAAGGATC
TTCTTGAGATCCTTTTTTTCTGCGCGTAATCTGCTGCTTGCAAACAAAAAAACCACCGCTACCAGCGGTG
GTTTGTTTGCCGGATCAAGAGCTACCAACTCTTTTTCCGAAGGTAACTGGCTTCAGCAGAGCGCAGATAC
CAAATACTGTCCTTCTAGTGTAGCCGTAGTTAGGCCACCACTTCAAGAACTCTGTAGCACCGCCTACATA
CCTCGCTCTGCTAATCCTGTTACCAGTGGCTGCTGCCAGTGGCGATAAGTCGTGTCTTACCGGGTTGGAC
TCAAGACGATAGTTACCGGATAAGGCGCAGCGGTCGGGCTGAACGGGGGGTTCGTGCACACAGCCCAGCT
TGGAGCGAACGACCTACACCGAACTGAGATACCTACAGCGTGAGCTATGAGAAAGCGCCACGCTTCCCGA
AGGGAGAAAGGCGGACAGGTATCCGGTAAGCGGCAGGGTCGGAACAGGAGAGCGCACGAGGGAGCTTCCA
GGGGGAAACGCCTGGTATCTTTATAGTCCTGTCGGGTTTCGCCACCTCTGACTTGAGCGTCGATTTTTGT
GATGCTCGTCAGGGGGGCGGAGCCTATGGAAAAACGCCAGCAACGCGGCCTTTTTACGGTTCCTGGCCTT
TTGCTGGCCTTTTGCTCACATGT
