>Addgene plasmid #89722 | pX335A_hCas9(D10A)_IRF8gRNA4 | addgene partial sequence | sequence record 180045 | Addgene Partial NGS Result
GGAGTCGCTGCGCGCTGCCTTCGCCCCGTGCCCCGCTCCGCCGCCGCCTCGCGCCGCCCGCCCCGGCTCT
GACTGACCGCGTTACTCCCACAGGTGAGCGGGCGGGACGGCCCTTCTCCTCCGGGCTGTAATTAGCTGAG
CAAGAGGTAAGGGTTTAAGGGATGGTTGGTTGGTGGGGTATTAATGTTTAATTACCTGGAGCACCTGCCT
GAAATCACTTTTTTTCAGGTTGGACCGGTGCCACCATGTACCCATACGATGTTCCAGATTACGCTTCGCC
GAAGAAAAAGCGCAAGGTCGAAGCGTCCGACAAGAAGTACAGCATCGGCCTGGCCATCGGCACCAACTCT
GTGGGCTGGGCCGTGATCACCGACGAGTACAAGGTGCCCAGCAAGAAATTCAAGGTGCTGGGCAACACCG
ACCGGCACAGCATCAAGAAGAACCTGATCGGAGCCCTGCTGTTCGACAGCGGCGAAACAGCCGAGGCCAC
CCGGCTGAAGAGAACCGCCAGAAGAAGATACACCAGACGGAAGAACCGGATCTGCTATCTGCAAGAGATC
TTCAGCAACGAGATGGCCAAGGTGGACGACAGCTTCTTCCACAGACTGGAAGAGTCCTTCCTGGTGGAAG
AGGATAAGAAGCACGAGCGGCACCCCATCTTCGGCAACATCGTGGACGAGGTGGCCTACCACGAGAAGTA
CCCCACCATCTACCACCTGAGAAAGAAACTGGTGGACAGCACCGACAAGGCCGACCTGCGGCTGATCTAT
CTGGCCCTGGCCCACATGATCAAGTTCCGGGGCCACTTCCTGATCGAGGGCGACCTGAACCCCGACAACA
GCGACGTGGACAAGCTGTTCATCCAGCTGGTGCAGACCTACAACCAGCTGTTCGAGGAAAACCCCATCAA
CGCCAGCGGCGTGGACGCCAAGGCCATCCTGTCTGCCAGACTGAGCAAGAGCAGACGGCTGGAAAATCTG
ATCGCCCAGCTGCCCGGCGAGAAGAAGAATGGCCTGTTCGGCAACCTGATTGCCCTGAGCCTGGGCCTGA
CCCCCAACTTCAAGAGCAACTTCGACCTGGCCGAGGATGCCAAACTGCAGCTGAGCAAGGACACCTACGA
CGACGACCTGGACAACCTGCTGGCCCAGATCGGCGACCAGTACGCCGACCTGTTTCTGGCCGCCAAGAAC
CTGTCCGACGCCATCCTGCTGAGCGACATCCTGAGAGTGAACACCGAGATCACCAAGGCCCCCCTGAGCG
CCTCTATGATCAAGAGATACGACGAGCACCACCAGGACCTGACCCTGCTGAAAGCTCTCGTGCGGCAGCA
GCTGCCTGAGAAGTACAAAGAGATTTTCTTCGACCAGAGCAAGAACGGCTACGCCGGCTACATTGACGGC
GGAGCCAGCCAGGAAGAGTTCTACAAGTTCATCAAGCCCATCCTGGAAAAGATGGACGGCACCGAGGAAC
TGCTCGTGAAGCTGAACAGAGAGGACCTGCTGCGGAAGCAGCGGACCTTCGACAACGGCAGCATCCCCCA
CCAGATCCACCTGGGAGAGCTGCACGCCATTCTGCGGCGGCAGGAAGATTTTTACCCATTCCTGAAGGAC
AACCGGGAAAAGATCGAGAAGATCCTGACCTTCCGCATCCCCTACTACGTGGGCCCTCTGGCCAGGGGAA
ACAGCAGATTCGCCTGGATGACCAGAAAGAGCGAGGAAACCATCACCCCCTGGAACTTCGAGGAAGTGGT
GGACAAGGGCGCTTCCGCCCAGAGCTTCATCGAGCGGATGACCAACTTCGATAAGAACCTGCCCAACGAG
AAGGTGCTGCCCAAGCACAGCCTGCTGTACGAGTACTTCACCGTGTATAACGAGCTGACCAAAGTGAAAT
ACGTGACCGAGGGAATGAGAAAGCCCGCCTTCCTGAGCGGCGAGCAGAAAAAGGCCATCGTGGACCTGCT
GTTCAAGACCAACCGGAAAGTGACCGTGAAGCAGCTGAAAGAGGACTACTTCAAGAAAATCGAGTGCTTC
GACTCCGTGGAAATCTCCGGCGTGGAAGATCGGTTCAACGCCTCCCTGGGCACATACCACGATCTGCTGA
AAATTATCAAGGACAAGGACTTCCTGGACAATGAGGAAAACGAGGACATTCTGGAAGATATCGTGCTGAC
CCTGACACTGTTTGAGGACAGAGAGATGATCGAGGAACGGCTGAAAACCTATGCCCACCTGTTCGACGAC
AAAGTGATGAAGCAGCTGAAGCGGCGGAGATACACCGGCTGGGGCAGGCTGAGCCGGAAGCTGATCAACG
GCATCCGGGACAAGCAGTCCGGCAAGACAATCCTGGATTTCCTGAAGTCCGACGGCTTCGCCAACAGAAA
CTTCATGCAGCTGATCCACGACGACAGCCTGACCTTTAAAGAGGACATCCAGAAAGCCCAGGTGTCCGGC
CAGGGCGATAGCCTGCACGAGCACATTGCCAATCTGGCCGGCAGCCCCGCCATTAAGAAGGGCATCCTGC
AGACAGTGAAGGTGGTGGACGAGCTCGTGAAAGTGATGGGCCGGCACAAGCCCGAGAACATCGTGATCGA
AATGGCCAGAGAGAACCAGACCACCCAGAAGGGACAGAAGAACAGCCGCGAGAGAATGAAGCGGATCGAA
GAGGGCATCAAAGAGCTGGGCAGCCAGATCCTGAAAGAACACCCCGTGGAAAACACCCAGCTGCAGAACG
AGAAGCTGTACCTGTACTACCTGCAGAATGGGCGGGATATGTACGTGGACCAGGAACTGGACATCAACCG
GCTGTCCGACTACGATGTGGACCATATCGTGCCTCAGAGCTTTCTGAAGGACGACTCCATCGACAACAAG
GTGCTGACCAGAAGCGACAAGAACCGGGGCAAGAGCGACAACGTGCCCTCCGAAGAGGTCGTGAAGAAGA
TGAAGAACTACTGGCGGCAGCTGCTGAACGCCAAGCTGATTACCCAGAGAAAGTTCGACAATCTGACCAA
GGCCGAGAGAGGCGGCCTGAGCGAACTGGATAAGGCCGGCTTCATCAAGAGACAGCTGGTGGAAACCCGG
CAGATCACAAAGCACGTGGCACAGATCCTGGACTCCCGGATGAACACTAAGTACGACGAGAATGACAAGC
TGATCCGGGAAGTGAAAGTGATCACCCTGAAGTCCAAGCTGGTGTCCGATTTCCGGAAGGATTTCCAGTT
TTACAAAGTGCGCGAGATCAACAACTACCACCACGCCCACGACGCCTACCTGAACGCCGTCGTGGGAACC
GCCCTGATCAAAAAGTACCCTAAGCTGGAAAGCGAGTTCGTGTACGGCGACTACAAGGTGTACGACGTGC
GGAAGATGATCGCCAAGAGCGAGCAGGAAATCGGCAAGGCTACCGCCAAGTACTTCTTCTACAGCAACAT
CATGAACTTTTTCAAGACCGAGATTACCCTGGCCAACGGCGAGATCCGGAAGCGGCCTCTGATCGAGACA
AACGGCGAAACCGGGGAGATCGTGTGGGATAAGGGCCGGGATTTTGCCACCGTGCGGAAAGTGCTGAGCA
TGCCCCAAGTGAATATCGTGAAAAAGACCGAGGTGCAGACAGGCGGCTTCAGCAAAGAGTCTATCCTGCC
CAAGAGGAACAGCGATAAGCTGATCGCCAGAAAGAAGGACTGGGACCCTAAGAAGTACGGCGGCTTCGAC
AGCCCCACCGTGGCCTATTCTGTGCTGGTGGTGGCCAAAGTGGAAAAGGGCAAGTCCAAGAAACTGAAGA
GTGTGAAAGAGCTGCTGGGGATCACCATCATGGAAAGAAGCAGCTTCGAGAAGAATCCCATCGACTTTCT
GGAAGCCAAGGGCTACAAAGAAGTGAAAAAGGACCTGATCATCAAGCTGCCTAAGTACTCCCTGTTCGAG
CTGGAAAACGGCCGGAAGAGAATGCTGGCCTCTGCCGGCGAACTGCAGAAGGGAAACGAACTGGCCCTGC
CCTCCAAATATGTGAACTTCCTGTACCTGGCCAGCCACTATGAGAAGCTGAAGGGCTCCCCCGAGGATAA
TGAGCAGAAACAGCTGTTTGTGGAACAGCACAAGCACTACCTGGACGAGATCATCGAGCAGATCAGCGAG
TTCTCCAAGAGAGTGATCCTGGCCGACGCTAATCTGGACAAAGTGCTGTCCGCCTACAACAAGCACCGGG
ATAAGCCCATCAGAGAGCAGGCCGAGAATATCATCCACCTGTTTACCCTGACCAATCTGGGAGCCCCTGC
CGCCTTCAAGTACTTTGACACCACCATCGACCGGAAGAGGTACACCAGCACCAAAGAGGTGCTGGACGCC
ACCCTGATCCACCAGAGCATCACCGGCCTGTACGAGACACGGATCGACCTGTCTCAGCTGGGAGGCGACA
GCCCCAAGAAGAAGAGAAAGGTGGAGGCCAGCTAAGAATTCCTAGAGCTCGCTGATCAGCCTCGACTGTG
CCTTCTAGTTGCCAGCCATCTGTTGTTTGCCCCTCCCCCGTGCCTTCCTTGACCCTGGAAGGTGCCACTC
CCACTGTCCTTTCCTAATAAAATGAGGAAATTGCATCGCATTGTCTGAGTAGGTGTCATTCTATTCTGGG
GGGTGGGGTGGGGCAGGACAGCAAGGGGGAGGATTGGGAAGAGAATAGCAGGCATGCTGGGGAGCGGCCG
CAGGAACCCCTAGTGATGGAGTTGGCCACTCCCTCTCTGCGCGCTCGCTCGCTCACTGAGGCCGGGCGAC
CAAAGGTCGCCCGACGCCCGGGCTTTGCCCGGGCGGCCTCAGTGAGCGAGCGAGCGCGCAGCTGCCTGCA
GGAAAGAGCCCACAACCCCTCACTTGGTGGGCCAGTCCTCTGATAGACTGTGTCCCCTGGATACCCGTAT
TCTAGAGCTAGCGAATTCGAATTTAAATCGGATCCGCGGCCGCGAAGGATCTGCGATCGCTCCGGTGCCC
GTCAGTGGGCAGAGCGCACATCGCCCACAGTCCCCGAGAAGTTGGGGGGAGGGGTCGGCAATTGAACGGG
TGCCTAGAGAAGGTGGCGCGGGGTAAACTGGGAAAGTGATGTCGTGTACTGGCTCCGCCTTTTTCCCGAG
GGTGGGGGAGAACCGTATATAAGTGCAGTAGTCGCCGTGAACGTTCTTTTTCGCAACGGGTTTGCCGCCA
GAACACAGCTGAAGCTTCGAGGGGCTCGCATCTCTCCTTCACGCGCCCGCCGCCCTACCTGAGGCCGCCA
TCCACGCCGGTTGAGTCGCGTTCTGCCGCCTCCCGCCTGTGGTGCCTCCTGAACTGCGTCCGCCGTCTAG
GTAAGTTTAAAGCTCAGGTCGAGACCGGGCCTTTGTCCGGCGCTCCCTTGGAGCCTACCTAGACTCAGCC
GGCTCTCCACGCTTTGCCTGACCCTGCTTGCTCAACTCTACGTCTTTGTTTCGTTTTCTGTTCTGCGCCG
TTACAGATCCAAGCTGTGACCGGCGCCTACGCTAGACGCCACCATGGAGAGCGACGAGAGCGGCCTGCCC
GCCATGGAGATCGAGTGCCGCATCACCGGCACCCTGAACGGCGTGGAGTTCGAGCTGGTGGGCGGCGGAG
AGGGCACCCCCAAGCAGGGCCGCATGACCAACAAGATGAAGAGCACCAAAGGCGCCCTGACCTTCAGCCC
CTACCTGCTGAGCCACGTGATGGGCTACGGCTTCTACCACTTCGGCACCTACCCCAGCGGCTACGAGAAC
CCCTTCCTGCACGCCATCAACAACGGCGGCTACACCAACACCCGCATCGAGAAGTACGAGGACGGCGGCG
TGCTGCACGTGAGCTTCAGCTACCGCTACGAGGCCGGCCGCGTGATCGGCGACTTCAAGGTGGTGGGCAC
CGGCTTCCCCGAGGACAGCGTGATCTTCACCGACAAGATCATCCGCAGCAACGCCACCGTGGAGCACCTG
CACCCCATGGGCGATAACGTGCTGGTGGGCAGCTTCGCCCGCACCTTCAGCCTGCGCGACGGCGGCTACT
ACAGCTTCGTGGTGGACAGCCACATGCACTTCAAGAGCGCCATCCACCCCAGCATCCTGCAGAACGGGGG
CCCCATGTTCGCCTTCCGCCGCGTGGAGGAGCTGCACAGCAACACCGAGCTGGGCATCGTGGAGTACCAG
CACGCCTTCAAGACCCCCATCGCCTTCGCCAGATCCCGCGCTCAGTCGTCCAATTCTGCCGTGGACGGCA
CCGCCGGACCCGGCTCCACCGGATCTCGCGAGGGCAGAGGAAGTCTTCTAACATGCGGTGACGTGGAGGA
GAATCCCGGCCCTATGACCGAGTACAAGCCCACGGTGCGCCTCGCCACCCGCGACGACGTCCCCAGGGCC
GTACGCACCCTCGCCGCCGCGTTCGCCGACTACCCCGCCACGCGCCACACCGTCGATCCGGACCGCCACA
TCGAGCGGGTCACCGAGCTGCAAGAACTCTTCCTCACGCGCGTCGGGCTCGACATCGGCAAGGTGTGGGT
CGCGGACGACGGCGCCGCGGTGGCGGTCTGGACCACGCCGGAGAGCGTCGAAGCGGGGGCGGTGTTCGCC
GAGATCGGCCCGCGCATGGCCGAGTTGAGCGGTTCCCGGCTGGCCGCGCAGCAACAGATGGAAGGCCTCC
TGGCGCCGCACCGGCCCAAGGAGCCCGCGTGGTTCCTGGCCACCGTCGGCGTCTCGCCCGACCACCAGGG
CAAGGGTCTGGGCAGCGCCGTCGTGCTCCCCGGAGTGGAGGCGGCCGAGCGCGCCGGGGTGCCCGCCTTC
CTGGAGACCTCCGCGCCCCGCAACCTCCCCTTCTACGAGCGGCTCGGCTTCACCGTCACCGCCGACGTCG
AGGTGCCCGAAGGACCGCGCACCTGGTGCATGACCCGCAAGCCCGGTGCCTGAAATCAACCTCTGGATTA
CAAAATTTGTGAAAGATTGACTGGTATTCTTAACTATGTTGCTCCTTTTACGCTATGTGGATACGCTGCT
TTAATGCCTTTGTATCATGCGTTAACTAAACTTGTTTATTGCAGCTTATAATGGTTACAAATAAAGCAAT
AGCATCACAAATTTCACAAATAAAGCATTTTTTTCACTGCATTCTAGTTGTGGTTTGTCCAAACTCATCA
ATGTATCTTATCATGTCTGGAATTGACTCAAATGATGTCAATTAGTCTATCAGAAGCTCATCTGGTCTCC
CTTCCGGGCCTGCAGGGGCGCCTGATGCGGTATTTTCTCCTTACGCATCTGTGCGGTATTTCACACCGCA
TA
[95 nt withheld, positions 7283-7377]
T
[46 nt withheld, positions 7379-7424]
C
[141 nt withheld, positions 7426-7566]
CCTTTGACGTTGGAGTCCACGTTCTTT
[37 nt withheld, positions 7594-7630]
ACTCTATCTCGGGCTATTCTTTTGATTTATAAGGGATTTTGCCGATTTCGGTCTATTGGTTAAAAAATGA
GCTGATTTAACAAAAATTTAACGCGAATTTTAACAAAATATTAACGTTTACAATTTTATGGTGCACTCTC
AGTACAATCTGCTCTGATGCCGCATAGTTAAGCCAGCCCCGACACCCGCCAACACCCGCTGACGCGCCCT
GACGGGCTTGTCTGCTCCCGGCATCCGCTTACAGACAAGCTGTGACCGTCTCCGGGAGCTGCATGTGTCA
GAGGTTTTCACCGTCATCACCGAAACGCGCGAGACGAAAGGGCCTCGTGATACGCCTATTTTTATAGGTT
AATGTCATGATAATAATGGTTTCTTAGACGTCAGGTGGCACTTTTCGGGGAAATGTGCGCGGAACCCCTA
TTTGTTTATTTTTCTAAATACATTCAAATATGTATCCGCTCATGAGACAATAACCCTGATAAATGCTTCA
ATAATATTGAAAAAGGAAGAGTATGAGTATTCAACATTTCCGTGTCGCCCTTATTCCCTTTTTTGCGGCA
TTTTGCCTTCCTGTTTTTGCTCACCCAGAAACGCTGGTGAAAGTAAAAGATGCTGAAGATCAGTTGGGTG
CACGAGTGGGTTACATCGAACTGGATCTCAACAGCGGTAAGATCCTTGAGAGTTTTCGCCCCGAAGAACG
TTTTCCAATGATGAGCACTTTTAAAGTTCTGCTATGTGGCGCGGTATTATCCCGTATTGACGCCGGGCAA
GAGCAACTCGGTCGCCGCATACACTATTCTCAGAATGACTTGGTTGAGTACTCACCAGTCACAGAAAAGC
ATCTTACGGATGGCATGACAGTAAGAGAATTATGCAGTGCTGCCATAACCATGAGTGATAACACTGCGGC
CAACTTACTTCTGACAACGATCGGAGGACCGAAGGAGCTAACCGCTTTTTTGCACAACATGGGGGATCAT
GTAACTCGCCTTGATCGTTGGGAACCGGAGCTGAATGAAGCCATACCAAACGACGAGCGTGACACCACGA
TGCCTGTAGCAATGGCAACAACGTTGCGCAAACTATTAACTGGCGAACTACTTACTCTAGCTTCCCGGCA
ACAATTAATAGACTGGATGGAGGCGGATAAAGTTGCAGGACCACTTCTGCGCTCGGCCCTTCCGGCTGGC
TGGTTTATTGCTGATAAATCTGGAGCCGGTGAGCGTGGAAGCCGCGGTATCATTGCAGCACTGGGGCCAG
ATGGTAAGCCCTCCCGTATCGTAGTTATCTACACGACGGGGAGTCAGGCAACTATGGATGAACGAAATAG
ACAGATCGCTGAGATAGGTGCCTCACTGATTAAGCATTGGTAACTGTCAGACCAAGTTTACTCATATATA
CTTTAGATTGATTTAAAACTTCATTTTTAATTTAAAAGGATCTAGGTGAAGATCCTTTTTGATAATCTCA
TGACCAAAATCCCTTAACGTGAGTTTTCGTTCCACTGAGCGTCAGACCCCGTAGAAAAGATCAAAGGATC
TTCTTGAGATCCTTTTTTTCTGCGCGTAATCTGCTGCTTGCAAACAAAAAAACCACCGCTACCAGCGGTG
GTTTGTTTGCCGGATCAAGAGCTACCAACTCTTTTTCCGAAGGTAACTGGCTTCAGCAGAGCGCAGATAC
CAAATACTGTTCTTCTAGTGTAGCCGTAGTTAGGCCACCACTTCAAGAACTCTGTAGCACCGCCTACATA
CCTCGCTCTGCTAATCCTGTTACCAGTGGCTGCTGCCAGTGGCGATAAGTCGTGTCTTACCGGGTTGGAC
TCAAGACGATAGTTACCGGATAAGGCGCAGCGGTCGGGCTGAACGGGGGGTTCGTGCACACAGCCCAGCT
TGGAGCGAACGACCTACACCGAACTGAGATACCTACAGCGTGAGCTATGAGAAAGCGCCACGCTTCCCGA
AGGGAGAAAGGCGGACAGGTATCCGGTAAGCGGCAGGGTCGGAACAGGAGAGCGCACGAGGGAGCTTCCA
GGGGGAAACGCCTGGTATCTTTATAGTCCTGTCGGGTTTCGCCACCTCTGACTTGAGCGTCGATTTTTGT
GATGCTCGTCAGGGGGGCGGAGCCTATGGAAAAACGCCAGCAACGCGGCCTTTTTACGGTTCCTGGCCTT
TTGCTGGCCTTTTGCTCACATGTGAGGGCCTATTTCCCATGATTCCTTCATATTTGCATATACGATACAA
GGCTGTTAGAGAGATAATTGGAATTAATTTGACTGTAAACACAAAGATATTAGTACAAAATACGTGACGT
AGAAAGTAATAATTTCTTGGGTAGTTTGCAGTTTTAAAATTATGTTTTAAAATGGACTATCATATGCTTA
CCGTAACTTGAAAGTATTTCGATTTCTTGGCTTTATATATCTTGTGGAAAGGACGAAACACCGAATAAGA
GCCCAGATTTTGGTTTTAGAGCTAGAAATAGCAAGTTAAAATAAGGCTAGTCCGTTATCAACTTGAAAAA
GTGGCACCGAGTCGGTGCTTTTTTGTTTTAGAGCTAGAAATAGCAAGTTAAAATAAGGCTAGTCCGTTTT
TAGCGCGTGCGCCAATTCTGCAGACAAATGGCTCTAGAGGTACCCGTTACATAACTTACGGTAAATGGCC
CGCCTGGCTGACCGCCCAACGACCCCCGCCCATTGACGTCAATAGTAACGCCAATAGGGACTTTCCATTG
ACGTCAATGGGTGGAGTATTTACGGTAAACTGCCCACTTGGCAGTACATCAAGTGTATCATATGCCAAGT
ACGCCCCCTATTGACGTCAATGACGGTAAATGGCCCGCCTGGCATTGTGCCCAGTACATGACCTTATGGG
ACTTTCCTACTTGGCAGTACATCTACGTATTAGTCATCGCTATTACCATGGTCGAGGTGAGCCCCACGTT
CTGCTTCACTCTCCCCATCTCCCCCCCCTCCCCACCCCCAATTTTGTATTTATTTATTTTTTAATTATTT
TGTGCAGCGATGGGGGCGGGGGGGGGGGGGGGGCG
